Addgene plasmid #49318: p5E_GGWDest-
Purpose: (Empty Backbone) Destination vector for Golden Gate assembly; 5' entry vector for Gateway cloning
Depositing lab: Joachim Wittbrodt. Depositing organization: Universitaet Heidelberg. Publication: Golden GATEway cloning--a combinatorial approach to generate fusion and recombination constructs. Kirchmaier S, Lust K, Wittbrodt J. PLoS One. 2013 Oct 7;8(10):e76117. doi: 10.1371/journal.pone.0076117. PubMed 24116091.
Backbone
  Vector backbone: pDONR
  Backbone manufacturer: Invitrogen
  Vector type: destination vector
Growth in bacteria
  Bacterial resistance: Kanamycin, 50 μg/mL
  Growth temperature: 37°C
  Growth strain: DH5alpha
  Copy number: High Copy
Gene/Insert
  Gene/Insert name: None
Terms and licenses: Academic/Nonprofit Terms; Industry Terms: Not Available to Industry
How to cite: p5E_GGWDest- was a gift from Joachim Wittbrodt (Addgene plasmid # 49318 ; http://n2t.net/addgene:49318 ; RRID:Addgene_49318)
