[The description below was written by a language model from this plasmid's Addgene catalogue record and pLannotate feature annotations shown in this document.]
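Description:
p5E_GGWDest- is an empty bacterial cloning vector built on the Invitrogen pDONR backbone. It has a dual role in the Golden GATEway system: it is a destination vector for Golden Gate assembly, and once loaded it acts as a 5' entry clone for Gateway recombination. The 3,342 bp plasmid is maintained in E. coli at high copy through a ColE1/pUC-type origin and is selected with kanamycin via an aminoglycoside phosphotransferase (KanR) gene. rrnB T1 and T2 terminators lie upstream of the cloning region, as is usual in pDONR-derived vectors, and insulate it from read-through transcription.

No insert is present. The annotation places Gateway recombination sequences on either side of the cloning region: an attL-type site overlapping an attB4 core on one side and attR1 on the other. This matches the attL4/attR1 arrangement expected of a MultiSite Gateway 5' entry vector. Between them sits a lacZα cassette in reverse orientation, with CAP binding site, lac promoter and lac operator, interrupted by a polylinker region carrying T7 and SP6 promoters. Such a cassette would ordinarily serve as a placeholder that is displaced by the assembled fragments, permitting blue/white screening, although the record does not say so and does not annotate the type IIS restriction sites used for Golden Gate assembly. Several short hits (lacI, f1 ori, RSF ori and a hornet peptide) are fragments that most likely reflect incidental sequence similarity rather than functional parts.

In use, several modules such as promoter or regulatory pieces are assembled in a defined order into the vector by Golden Gate cloning. The resulting 5' entry clone is then combined with other entry clones in an LR reaction to build fusion or recombination constructs combinatorially. The record does not explain the "-" suffix in the name.
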