Features (pLannotate 1.2.2; 21 found; start..end, strand, type, name):
    121..213     +  CDS            lacI (fragment): lac repressor; lacI; The lac repressor binds to the lac operator to inhibit transcription in E. coli. This inhibition can be relieved by adding lactose or isopropyl-β-D-thiogalactopyranoside (IPTG).
    268..295     -  terminator     rrnB T2 terminator: transcription terminator T2 from the E. coli rrnB gene
    427..470     +  terminator     rrnB T1 terminator: Escherichia coli rrnB; transcription terminator T1 from the E. coli rrnB gene
    517..553     -  CDS            lacZα (fragment): LacZα fragment of β-galactosidase; lacZ fragment
    592..677     +  protein_bind   attL1 (fragment): mutant version of attL; recombination site for the Gateway® LR reaction LR Clonase™
    668..688     +  protein_bind   attB4: mutant version of attB; core recombination site for the Gateway® BP reaction BP Clonase™
    716..745     -  rep_origin     f1 ori (fragment): f1 bacteriophage origin of replication; arrow indicates direction of (+) strand synthesis
    749..906     -  CDS            lacZα (fragment): LacZα fragment of β-galactosidase; lacZ fragment
    909..927     +  promoter       T7 promoter: promoter for bacteriophage T7 RNA polymerase
    991..1053    -  CDS            VESPI_VESMG (fragment): Experimental evidence at protein level: Swiss-Prot protein existence level 1. Shows contractile activity on isolated ileum smooth muscle. From Vespa magnifica (Hornet).
   1065..1083    -  promoter       SP6 promoter: promoter for bacteriophage SP6 RNA polymerase
   1125..1141    -  protein_bind   lac operator: The lac repressor binds to the lac operator to inhibit transcription in E. coli. This inhibition can be relieved by adding lactose or isopropyl-β-D-thiogalactopyranoside (IPTG). lac repressor encoded by lacI
   1149..1179    -  promoter       lac promoter: promoter for the E. coli lac operon
   1194..1215    -  protein_bind   CAP binding site: CAP binding activates transcription in the presence of cAMP. E. coli catabolite activator protein
   1228..1320    -  CDS            lacI (fragment): lac repressor; lacI; The lac repressor binds to the lac operator to inhibit transcription in E. coli. This inhibition can be relieved by adding lactose or isopropyl-β-D-thiogalactopyranoside (IPTG).
   1322..1357    -  rep_origin     RSF ori (fragment): Plasmids containing the RSF 1030 origin of replication can be propagated in E. coli cells that contain additional plasmids with compatible origins.
   1370..1387    -  misc_feature   MCS (fragment): pBluescript multiple cloning site
   1388..1511    +  protein_bind   attR1: mutant version of attR; recombination site for the Gateway® LR reaction LR Clonase™
   1584..1602    -  promoter       T7 promoter: promoter for bacteriophage T7 RNA polymerase
   1736..2545    +  CDS            KanR: aminoglycoside phosphotransferase; aph(3')-Ia; confers resistance to kanamycin in bacteria or G418 (Geneticin®) in eukaryotes
   2692..3280    +  rep_origin     ori: high-copy-number ColE1/pMB1/pBR322/pUC origin of replication
>Addgene plasmid #49318 | p5E_GGWDest- | depositor full sequence | sequence record 82569 | p5E_GGWDest- sequence 3342 bps
CTTTCCTGCGTTATCCCCTGATTCTGTGGATAACCGTATTACCGCCTTTGAGTGAGCTGATACCGCTCGC
CGCAGCCGAACGACCGAGCGCAGCGAGTCAGTGAGCGAGGAAGCGGAAGAGCGCCCAATACGCAAACCGC
CTCTCCCCGCGCGTTGGCCGATTCATTAATGCAGCTGGCACGACAGGTTTCCCGACTGGAAAGCGGGCAG
TGAGCGCAACGCAATTAATACGCGTACCGCTAGCCAGGAAGAGTTTGTAGAAACGCAAAAAGGCCATCCG
TCAGGATGGCCTTCTGCTTAGTTTGATGCCTGGCAGTTTATGGCGGGCGTCCTGCCCGCCACCCTCCGGG
CCGTTGCTTCACAACGTTCAAATCCGCTCCCGGCGGATTTGTCCTACTCAGGAGAGCGTTCACCGACAAA
CAACAGATAAAACGAAAGGCCCAGTCTTCCGACTGAGCCTTTCGTTTTATTTGATGCCTGGCAGTTCCCT
ACTCTCGCGTTAACGCTAGCATGGATGTTTTCCCAGTCACGACGTTGTAAAACGACGGCCAGTCTTAAGC
TCGGGCCCGCGTTAACGCTACCATGGAGCTCCAAATAATGATTTTATTTTGACTGATAGTGACCTGTTCG
TTGCAACAAATTGATAAGCAATGCTTTTTTATAATGCCAACTTTGTATAGAAAAGTTGAGGGCGAATTGG
GTACCGTATCGAGACCCGCGCTTAATGCGCCGCTACAGGGCGCGTCCATTCGCCATTCAGGCTGCGCAAC
TGTTGGGAAGGGCGATCGGTGCGGGCCTCTTCGCTATTACGCCAGCTGGCGAAAGGGGGATGTGCTGCAA
GGCGATTAAGTTGGGTAACGCCAGGGTTTTCCCAGTCACGACGTTGTAAAACGACGGCCAGTGAATTGTA
ATACGACTCACTATAGGGCGAATTGGGCCCGACGTCGCATGCTCCCGGCCGCCATGGCGGCCGCGGGAAT
TCGATATCACTAGTGAATTCGCGGCCGCCTGCAGGTCGACCATATGGGAGAGCTCCCAACGCGTTGGATG
CATAGCTTGAGTATTCTATAGTGTCACCTAAATAGCTTGGCGTAATCATGGTCATAGCTGTTTCCTGTGT
GAAATTGTTATCCGCTCACAATTCCACACAACATACGAGCCGGAAGCATAAAGTGTAAAGCCTGGGGTGC
CTAATGAGTGAGCTAACTCACATTAATTGCGTTGCGCTCACTGCCCGCTTTCCAGTCGGGAAACCTGTCG
TGCCAGCTGCATTAATGAATCGGCCAACGCGCGGGGAGAGGCGGTTTGCGTATTGGGCGCTCTTCCGCTT
CCTCGCTCACTGACTCGCTGCGCTCGGGGTCTCTTAAGGCTCGAGGTCGACGGTATCCAAGTTTGTACAA
AAAAGTTGAACGAGAAACGTAAAATGATATAAATATCAATATATTAAATTAGATTTTGCATAAAAAACAG
ACTACATAATACTGTAAAACACAACATATGCAGTCACTATGAACCAACTACTTAGATGGTATTAGTGACC
TGTAGAATTCGAGCTCTAGAGCTGCAGGGCGGCCGCGATATCCCCTATAGTGAGTCGTATTACATGGTCA
TAGCTGTTTCCTGGCAGCTCTGGCCCGTGTCTCAAAATCTCTGATGTTACATTGCACAAGATAAAAATAT
ATCATCATGAACAATAAAACTGTCTGCTTACATAAACAGTAATACAAGGGGTGTTATGAGCCATATTCAA
CGGGAAACGTCGAGGCCGCGATTAAATTCCAACATGGATGCTGATTTATATGGGTATAAATGGGCTCGCG
ATAATGTCGGGCAATCAGGTGCGACAATCTATCGCTTGTATGGGAAGCCCGATGCGCCAGAGTTGTTTCT
GAAACATGGCAAAGGTAGCGTTGCCAATGATGTTACAGATGAGATGGTCAGACTAAACTGGCTGACGGAA
TTTATGCCTCTTCCGACCATCAAGCATTTTATCCGTACTCCTGATGATGCATGGTTACTCACCACTGCGA
TCCCCGGAAAAACAGCATTCCAGGTATTAGAAGAATATCCTGATTCAGGTGAAAATATTGTTGATGCGCT
GGCAGTGTTCCTGCGCCGGTTGCATTCGATTCCTGTTTGTAATTGTCCTTTTAACAGCGATCGCGTATTT
CGTCTCGCTCAGGCGCAATCACGAATGAATAACGGTTTGGTTGATGCGAGTGATTTTGATGACGAGCGTA
ATGGCTGGCCTGTTGAACAAGTCTGGAAAGAAATGCATAAACTTTTGCCATTCTCACCGGATTCAGTCGT
CACTCATGGTGATTTCTCACTTGATAACCTTATTTTTGACGAGGGGAAATTAATAGGTTGTATTGATGTT
GGACGAGTCGGAATCGCAGACCGATACCAGGATCTTGCCATCCTATGGAACTGCCTCGGTGAGTTTTCTC
CTTCATTACAGAAACGGCTTTTTCAAAAATATGGTATTGATAATCCTGATATGAATAAATTGCAGTTTCA
TTTGATGCTCGATGAGTTTTTCTAATCAGAATTGGTTAATTGGTTGTAACACTGGCAGAGCATTACGCTG
ACTTGACGGGACGGCGCAAGCTCATGACCAAAATCCCTTAACGTGAGTTACGCGTCGTTCCACTGAGCGT
CAGACCCCGTAGAAAAGATCAAAGGATCTTCTTGAGATCCTTTTTTTCTGCGCGTAATCTGCTGCTTGCA
AACAAAAAAACCACCGCTACCAGCGGTGGTTTGTTTGCCGGATCAAGAGCTACCAACTCTTTTTCCGAAG
GTAACTGGCTTCAGCAGAGCGCAGATACCAAATACTGTCCTTCTAGTGTAGCCGTAGTTAGGCCACCACT
TCAAGAACTCTGTAGCACCGCCTACATACCTCGCTCTGCTAATCCTGTTACCAGTGGCTGCTGCCAGTGG
CGATAAGTCGTGTCTTACCGGGTTGGACTCAAGACGATAGTTACCGGATAAGGCGCAGCGGTCGGGCTGA
ACGGGGGGTTCGTGCACACAGCCCAGCTTGGAGCGAACGACCTACACCGAACTGAGATACCTACAGCGTG
AGCATTGAGAAAGCGCCACGCTTCCCGAAGGGAGAAAGGCGGACAGGTATCCGGTAAGCGGCAGGGTCGG
AACAGGAGAGCGCACGAGGGAGCTTCCAGGGGGAAACGCCTGGTATCTTTATAGTCCTGTCGGGTTTCGC
CACCTCTGACTTGAGCGTCGATTTTTGTGATGCTCGTCAGGGGGGCGGAGCCTATGGAAAAACGCCAGCA
ACGCGGCCTTTTTACGGTTCCTGGCCTTTTGCTGGCCTTTTGCTCACATGTT
