>Addgene plasmid #49318 | p5E_GGWDest- | addgene partial sequence | sequence record 75217 | pENTR-R 5'-ATGGCTCATAACACCCCTTG-3'
TCATGATGATATATTTTTATCTTGTGCAATGTAACATCAGAGATTTTGAGACACGGGCCAGAGCTGCCAG
GAAACAGCTATGACCATGTAATACGACTCACTATAGGGGATATCGCGGCCGCCCTGCAGCTCTAGAGCTC
GAATTCTACAGGTCACTAATACCATCTAAGTAGTTGGTTCATAGTGACTGCATATGTTGTGTTTTACAGT
ATTATGTAGTCTGTTTTTTATGCAAAATCTAATTTAATATATTGATATTTATATCATTTTACGTTTCTCG
TTCAACTTTTTTGTACAAACTTGGATACCGTCGACCTCGAGCCTTAAGAGACCCCGAGCGCAGCGAGTCA
GTGAGCGAGGAAGCGGAAGAGCGCCCAATACGCAAACCGCCTCTCCCCGCGCGTTGGCCGATTCATTAAT
GCAGCTGGCACGACAGGTTTCCCGACTGGAAAGCGGGCAGTGAGCGCAACGCAATTAATGTGAGTTAGCT
CACTCATTAGGCACCCCAGGCTTTACACTTTATGCTTCCGGCTCGTATGTTGTGTGGAATTGTGAGCGGA
TAACAATTTCACACAGGAAACAGCTATGACCATGATTACGCCAAGCTATTTAGGTGACACTATAGAATAC
TCAAGCTATGCATCCAACGCGTTGGGAGCTCTCCCATATGGTCGACCTGCAGGCGGCCGCGAATTCACTA
GTGATATCGAATTCCCGCGGCCGCCATGGCGGCCGGGAGCATGCGACGTC
