>Addgene plasmid #49318 | p5E_GGWDest- | addgene partial sequence | sequence record 76025 | pCR8_F1 5'-ttgatgcctggcagttccct-3'
TCACGACGTTGTAAAACGACGGCCAGTCTTAAGCTCGGGCCCGAGTTAACGCTACCATGGAGCTCCAAAT
AATGATTTTATTTTGACTGATAGTGACCTGTTCGTTGCAACAAATTGATAAGCAATGCTTTTTTATAATG
CCAACTTTGTATAGAAAAGTTGAGGGCGAATTGGGTACCGTATCGAGACCCGCGCTTAATGCGCCGCTAC
AGGGCGCGTCCATTCGCCATTCAGGCTGCGCAACTGTTGGGAAGGGCGATCGGTGCGGGCCTCTTCGCTA
TTACGCCAGCTGGCGAAAGGGGGATGTGCTGCAAGGCGATTAAGTTGGGTAACGCCAGGGTTTTCCCAGT
CACGACGTTGTAAAACGACGGCCAGTGAATTGTAATACGACTCACTATAGGGCGAATTGGGCCCGACGTC
GCATGCTCCCGGCCGCCATGGCGGCCGCGGGAATTCGATATCACTAGTGAATTCGCGGCCGCCTGCAGGT
CGACCATATGGGAGAGCTCCCAACGCGTTGGATGCATAGCTTGAGTATTCTATAGTGTCACCTAAATAGC
TTGGCGTAATCATGGTCATAGCTGTTTCCTGTGTGAAATTGTTATCCGCTCACAATTCCACACAACATAC
GAGCCGGAAGCATAAAGTGTAAAGCCTGGGGTGCCTAATGAGTGAGCTAACTCACATTAATTGCGTTGCG
CTCACTGCCCGCTTTCCAGTCGGGAAACCTGTCGTGCCAGCTGCATTAATGAATCGGCCAACGCGCGGGG
AGAGGCGGTTTGCGTATTGGGCGCTCTTCCGCTTCCTCGCTCACTGACTCGCTGCGCTCGGGGTCTCTTA
A
